>Addgene plasmid #146415 | pT7-EGFP-C1-HsDCP1a-mut1_G | addgene full sequence | sequence record 355869 | Addgene NGS Result
GAGTTCCGCGTTACATAACTTACGGTAAATGGCCCGCCTGGCTGACCGCCCAACGACCCCCGCCCATTGA
CGTCAATAATGACGTATGTTCCCATAGTAACGCCAATAGGGACTTTCCATTGACGTCAATGGGTGGAGTA
TTTACGGTAAACTGCCCACTTGGCAGTACATCAAGTGTATCATATGCCAAGTACGCCCCCTATTGACGTC
AATGACGGTAAATGGCCCGCCTGGCATTATGCCCAGTACATGACCTTATGGGACTTTCCTACTTGGCAGT
ACATCTACGTATTAGTCATCGCTATTACCATGGTGATGCGGTTTTGGCAGTACATCAATGGGCGTGGATA
GCGGTTTGACTCACGGGGATTTCCAAGTCTCCACCCCATTGACGTCAATGGGAGTTTGTTTTGGCACCAA
AATCAACGGGACTTTCCAAAATGTCGTAACAACTCCGCCCCATTGACGCAAATGGGCGGTAGGCGTGTAC
GGTGGGAGGTCTATATAAGCAGAGCTCTCTGGCTAACTAGAGAACCCACTGCTTACTGGCTTATCGAAAT
TAATACGACTCACTATAGGGAGACCCAAGCTCTAGCGCTACCGGTCGCCACCATGGTGAGCAAGGGCGAG
GAGCTGTTCACCGGGGTGGTGCCCATCCTGGTCGAGCTGGACGGCGACGTAAACGGCCACAAGTTCAGCG
TGTCCGGCGAGGGCGAGGGCGATGCCACCTACGGCAAGCTGACCCTGAAGTTCATCTGCACCACCGGCAA
GCTGCCCGTGCCCTGGCCCACCCTCGTGACCACCCTGACCTACGGCGTGCAGTGCTTCAGCCGCTACCCC
GACCACATGAAGCAGCACGACTTCTTCAAGTCCGCCATGCCCGAAGGCTACGTCCAGGAGCGCACCATCT
TCTTCAAGGACGACGGCAACTACAAGACCCGCGCCGAGGTGAAGTTCGAGGGCGACACCCTGGTGAACCG
CATCGAGCTGAAGGGCATCGACTTCAAGGAGGACGGCAACATCCTGGGGCACAAGCTGGAGTACAACTAC
AACAGCCACAACGTCTATATCATGGCCGACAAGCAGAAGAACGGCATCAAGGTGAACTTCAAGATCCGCC
ACAACATCGAGGACGGCAGCGTGCAGCTCGCCGACCACTACCAGCAGAACACCCCCATCGGCGACGGCCC
CGTGCTGCTGCCCGACAACCACTACCTGAGCACCCAGTCCGCCCTGAGCAAAGACCCCAACGAGAAGCGC
GATCACATGGTCCTGCTGGAGTTCGTGACCGCCGCCGGGATCACTCTCGGCATGGACGAGCTGTACAAGT
CCGGACTCAGATCAATGGAGGCGCTGAGTCGAGCTGGGCAGGAGATGAGCCTAGCGGCCCTGAAGCAACA
CGACCCCTATATCACCAGCATCGCAGACCTCACGGGCCAGGTCGCTCTGTACACCTTCTGCCCCAAGGCC
AACCAGTGGGAGAAGACTGATATAGAAGGGACCTTATTCGTATATCGAAGGTCAGCTTCCCCTTACCATG
GTTTTACCATTGTGAATCGACTAAATATGCACAATCTAGTCGAACCAGTGAATAAAGATTTGGAATTTCA
GCTCCATGAACCATTTCTTCTGTATAGAAATGCAAGCTTGTCGATATATAGTATCTGGTTTTATGACAAG
AATGACTGTCACCGCATAGCAAAACTCATGGCTGATGTGGTAGAAGAGGAGACACGGCGATCCCAGCAAG
CTGCTCGGGACAAACAGAGTCCCAGCCAGGCCAATGGCTGCAGCGACCACAGGCCCATCGACATCCTGGA
GATGCTGAGCAGAGCCAAGGATGAGTATGAGAGGAATCAGATGGGTGACTCAAATATCTCCAGCCCTGGG
TTACAGCCAAGCACTCAGCTCTCCAATCTGGGAAGCACCGAGACTCTAGAAGAAATGCCCTCCGGGTCAC
AGGATAAGTCTGCTCCATCTGGACACAAGCATCTGACGGTAGAAGAGTTATTTGGAACCTCTTTGCCAAA
GGAACAACCAGCAGTTGTGGGTCTGGATTCAGAAGAAATGGAGAGGTTGCCAGGAGATGCCTCCCAGAAA
GAGCCCAATTCATTCCTACCATTTCCCTTTGAGCAGTTAGGAGGAGCCCCTCAATCAGAAACCCTGGGTG
TCCCTTCTGCTGCCCACCATTCAGTCCAGCCTGAAATCACCACCCCGGTGCTAATCACTCCAGCCTCCAT
CACACAGTCCAATGAAAAGCATGCTCCAACCTACACAATCCCGTTGAGCCCTGTTCTCAGTCCCACTCTG
CCAGCTGAAGCTCCTACTGCACAGGTTCCCCCCAGCTTACCTCGAAACAGCACCATGATGCAGGCAGTGA
AGACCACGCCTAGACAGAGGTCTCCACTCCTGAACCAGCCAGTCCCTGAGCTAAGCCATGCCAGTCTGAT
TGCCAACCAGAGCCCCTTCAGGGCCCCATTGAACGTGACGAACACAGCTGGCACATCCCTCCCAAGCGTT
GATCTTCTCCAGAAACTCAGGTTGACCCCACAGCATGACCAAATACAGACACAACCACTTGGGAAAGGTG
CAATGGTAGCCAGCTTTTCTCCGGCAGCTGGTCAGCTAGCCACACCTGAGAGCTTCATAGAGCCTCCCTC
TAAGACAGCAGCAGCAAGAGTGGCGGCCTCAGCCTCCCTGAGCAACATGGTGCTTGCTCCCCTTCAGTCT
ATGCAGCAGAACCAGGATCCTGAAGTATTTGTGCAGCCTAAGGTGTTATCCAGTGCCATCCCGGTTGCAG
GCGCCCCACTGGTTACTGCAACGACCACTGCAGTGTCTTCAGTCCTGCTGGCCCCAAGTGTTTTCCAGCA
GACAGTTACAAGATCTTCGGACCTTGAGAGGAAAGCCAGCTCCCCTTCTCCTCTAACTATTGGAACGCCA
GAAAGTCAGAGAAAGCCTTCCATTATTCTCAGCAAGTCTCAGCTCCAGGATACATTAATACATTCCATAA
AGAATGATTCCAGCCGCCTCAGTACATCCCATGAAGTCTACTTGCAGGTGCTGACCAAGAACAAAGACAA
CCACAACCTATGAGAATTCTGCAGTCGACGGTACCGCGGGCCCGGGATCCACCGGATCTAGATAACTGAT
CATAATCAGCCATACCACATTTGTAGAGGTTTTACTTGCTTTAAAAAACCTCCCACACCTCCCCCTGAAC
CTGAAACATAAAATGAATGCAATTGTTGTTGTTAACTTGTTTATTGCAGCTTATAATGGTTACAAATAAA
GCAATAGCATCACAAATTTCACAAATAAAGCATTTTTTTCACTGCATTCTAGTTGTGGTTTGTCCAAACT
CATCAATGTATCTTAACGCGTAAATTGTAAGCGTTAATATTTTGTTAAAATTCGCGTTAAATTTTTGTTA
AATCAGCTCATTTTTTAACCAATAGGCCGAAATCGGCAAAATCCCTTATAAATCAAAAGAATAGACCGAG
ATAGGGT
[37 nt withheld, positions 3508-3544]
AAAGAACGTGGACTCCAACGTCAAAGG
[49 nt withheld, positions 3572-3620]
T
[91 nt withheld, positions 3622-3712]
G
[124 nt withheld, positions 3714-3837]
CAGGTGGCACTTTTCGGGGAAATGTGCGCGGAACCCCTATTTGTTTATTTTTCTAAATACATTCAAATAT
GTATCCGCTCATGAGACAATAACCCTGATAAATGCTTCAATAATATTGAAAAAGGAAGAGTCCTGAGGCG
GAAAGAACCAGCTGTGGAATGTGTGTCAGTTAGGGTGTGGAAAGTCCCCAGGCTCCCCAGCAGGCAGAAG
TATGCAAAGCATGCATCTCAATTAGTCAGCAACCAGGTGTGGAAAGTCCCCAGGCTCCCCAGCAGGCAGA
AGTATGCAAAGCATGCATCTCAATTAGTCAGCAACCATAGTCCCGCCCCTAACTCCGCCCATCCCGCCCC
TAACTCCGCCCAGTTCCGCCCATTCTCCGCCCCATGGCTGACTAATTTTTTTTATTTATGCAGAGGCCGA
GGCCGCCTCGGCCTCTGAGCTATTCCAGAAGTAGTGAGGAGGCTTTTTTGGAGGCCTAGGCTTTTGCAAA
GATCGATCAAGAGACAGGATGAGGATCGTTTCGCATGATTGAACAAGATGGATTGCACGCAGGTTCTCCG
GCCGCTTGGGTGGAGAGGCTATTCGGCTATGACTGGGCACAACAGACAATCGGCTGCTCTGATGCCGCCG
TGTTCCGGCTGTCAGCGCAGGGGCGCCCGGTTCTTTTTGTCAAGACCGACCTGTCCGGTGCCCTGAATGA
ACTGCAAGACGAGGCAGCGCGGCTATCGTGGCTGGCCACGACGGGCGTTCCTTGCGCAGCTGTGCTCGAC
GTTGTCACTGAAGCGGGAAGGGACTGGCTGCTATTGGGCGAAGTGCCGGGGCAGGATCTCCTGTCATCTC
ACCTTGCTCCTGCCGAGAAAGTATCCATCATGGCTGATGCAATGCGGCGGCTGCATACGCTTGATCCGGC
TACCTGCCCATTCGACCACCAAGCGAAACATCGCATCGAGCGAGCACGTACTCGGATGGAAGCCGGTCTT
GTCGATCAGGATGATCTGGACGAAGAGCATCAGGGGCTCGCGCCAGCCGAACTGTTCGCCAGGCTCAAGG
CGAGCATGCCCGACGGCGAGGATCTCGTCGTGACCCATGGCGATGCCTGCTTGCCGAATATCATGGTGGA
AAATGGCCGCTTTTCTGGATTCATCGACTGTGGCCGGCTGGGTGTGGCGGACCGCTATCAGGACATAGCG
TTGGCTACCCGTGATATTGCTGAAGAGCTTGGCGGCGAATGGGCTGACCGCTTCCTCGTGCTTTACGGTA
TCGCCGCTCCCGATTCGCAGCGCATCGCCTTCTATCGCCTTCTTGACGAGTTCTTCTGAGCGGGACTCTG
GGGTTCGAAATGACCGACCAAGCGACGCCCAACCTGCCATCACGAGATTTCGATTCCACCGCCGCCTTCT
ATGAAAGGTTGGGCTTCGGAATCGTTTTCCGGGACGCCGGCTGGATGATCCTCCAGCGCGGGGATCTCAT
GCTGGAGTTCTTCGCCCACCCTAGGGGGAGGCTAACTGAAACACGGAAGGAGACAATACCGGAAGGAACC
CGCGCTATGACGGCAATAAAAAGACAGAATAAAACGCACGGTGTTGGGTCGTTTGTTCATAAACGCGGGG
TTCGGTCCCAGGGCTGGCACTCTGTCGATACCCCACCGAGACCCCATTGGGGCCAATACGCCCGCGTTTC
TTCCTTTTCCCCACCCCACCCCCCAAGTTCGGGTGAAGGCCCAGGGCTCGCAGCCAACGTCGGGGCGGCA
GGCCCTGCCATAGCCTCAGGTTACTCATATATACTTTAGATTGATTTAAAACTTCATTTTTAATTTAAAA
GGATCTAGGTGAAGATCCTTTTTGATAATCTCATGACCAAAATCCCTTAACGTGAGTTTTCGTTCCACTG
AGCGTCAGACCCCGTAGAAAAGATCAAAGGATCTTCTTGAGATCCTTTTTTTCTGCGCGTAATCTGCTGC
TTGCAAACAAAAAAACCACCGCTACCAGCGGTGGTTTGTTTGCCGGATCAAGAGCTACCAACTCTTTTTC
CGAAGGTAACTGGCTTCAGCAGAGCGCAGATACCAAATACTGTTCTTCTAGTGTAGCCGTAGTTAGGCCA
CCACTTCAAGAACTCTGTAGCACCGCCTACATACCTCGCTCTGCTAATCCTGTTACCAGTGGCTGCTGCC
AGTGGCGATAAGTCGTGTCTTACCGGGTTGGACTCAAGACGATAGTTACCGGATAAGGCGCAGCGGTCGG
GCTGAACGGGGGGTTCGTGCACACAGCCCAGCTTGGAGCGAACGACCTACACCGAACTGAGATACCTACA
GCGTGAGCTATGAGAAAGCGCCACGCTTCCCGAAGGGAGAAAGGCGGACAGGTATCCGGTAAGCGGCAGG
GTCGGAACAGGAGAGCGCACGAGGGAGCTTCCAGGGGGAAACGCCTGGTATCTTTATAGTCCTGTCGGGT
TTCGCCACCTCTGACTTGAGCGTCGATTTTTGTGATGCTCGTCAGGGGGGCGGAGCCTATGGAAAAACGC
CAGCAACGCGGCCTTTTTACGGTTCCTGGCCTTTTGCTGGCCTTTTGCTCACATGTTCTTTCCTGCGTTA
TCCCCTGATTCTGTGGATAACCGTATTACCGCCATGCATTAGTTATTAATAGTAATCAATTACGGGGTCA
TTAGTTCATAGCCCATATATG
Features (pLannotate 1.2.2; 18 found; start..end, strand, type, name):
      9..312     +  enhancer       CMV enhancer: human cytomegalovirus immediate early enhancer
    313..516     +  promoter       CMV promoter: human cytomegalovirus (CMV) immediate early promoter
    512..545     +  LTR            5' LTR (truncated) (fragment): truncated 5' long terminal repeat (LTR) from HIV-1
    561..579     +  promoter       T7 promoter: promoter for bacteriophage T7 RNA polymerase
    613..1329    +  CDS            EGFP: EGFP is a basic (constitutively fluorescent) green fluorescent protein published in 1996, derived from Aequorea victoria. It is reported to be a rapidly-maturing weak dimer with moderate acid sensitivity.
   1345..3090    +  CDS            DCP1A: DCP1A_HUMAN - Also known as SMIF. Experimental evidence at protein level: Swiss-Prot protein existence level 1. Necessary for the degradation of mRNAs, both in normal mRNA turnover and in nonsense-mediated mRNA decay. Removes the 7-methyl guanine cap structure from mRNA molecules, yielding a 5'-phosphorylated mRNA fragment and 7m-GDP. Contributes to the transactivation of target genes after stimulation by TGFB1. From Homo sapiens (Human).
   3094..3130    +  misc_feature   MCS (fragment): multiple cloning site
   3147..3231    +  CDS            large T antigen (fragment): large T antigen from SV40 (simian virus 40)
   3254..3375    +  polyA_signal   SV40 poly(A) signal: SV40 polyadenylation signal
   3409..3837    -  rep_origin     f1 ori (sequence partly withheld): f1 bacteriophage origin of replication; arrow indicates direction of (+) strand synthesis
   3864..3968    +  promoter       AmpR promoter: bla
   3970..4327    +  promoter       SV40 promoter: SV40 enhancer and early promoter
   4362..5156    +  CDS            NeoR/KanR: aminoglycoside phosphotransferase from Tn5; aph(3')-II (or nptII); confers resistance to neomycin, kanamycin, and G418 (Geneticin®)
   5177..5329    +  CDS            ble (fragment): BLE_KLEPN - Experimental evidence at protein level: Swiss-Prot protein existence level 1. Binding protein with a strong affinity to the bleomycin family of antibiotics. Binds to CL990; an antimitotic-antibiotic compound. From Klebsiella pneumoniae.
   5388..5435    +  polyA_signal   HSV TK poly(A) signal: herpes simplex virus thymidine kinase polyadenylation signal (Cole and Stacy, 1985)
   5526..5542    -  polyA_signal   bGH poly(A) signal (fragment): bovine growth hormone polyadenylation signal
   5764..6352    +  rep_origin     ori: high-copy-number ColE1/pMB1/pBR322/pUC origin of replication
   6467..6518    +  enhancer       CMV enhancer (fragment): human cytomegalovirus immediate early enhancer
