[The description below was written by a language model from this plasmid's Addgene catalogue record and pLannotate feature annotations shown in this document.]
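Description:
pT7-EGFP-C1-HsDCP1a-mut1_G is a 6.5 kb mammalian expression plasmid encoding a mutant form of human DCP1a, a component of the mRNA decapping complex, fused to the C-terminus of EGFP. The catalogue lists the backbone as unknown, but the name and the annotated features fit an EGFP-C1-style vector with an added T7 promoter. It is maintained at high copy in E. coli through a ColE1/pUC-type origin, and an f1 origin is also present. Selection relies on a single NeoR/KanR (Tn5 aminoglycoside phosphotransferase) cassette driven by tandem bacterial (bla-type) and SV40 early promoters and terminated by the HSV TK polyadenylation signal. This cassette gives kanamycin resistance in bacteria and could support G418 selection in mammalian cells.

The expression unit begins with the CMV immediate early enhancer and promoter. A bacteriophage T7 promoter sits just upstream of the coding region and would also allow transcription by T7 RNA polymerase. The EGFP open reading frame is followed after a short linker by the DCP1A coding sequence, then residual multiple cloning site sequence and the SV40 polyadenylation signal. Several short annotated fragments (HIV-1 LTR, SV40 large T antigen, ble, bGH poly(A)) are most likely partial sequence matches within backbone regions rather than functional elements.

The record does not say which residues are altered in "mut1". The associated publication concerns DCP1 trimerization and the assembly of active decapping complexes in metazoa. This suggests the plasmid is used to express fluorescently tagged mutant DCP1a in human cells, for example to compare its localization or interactions with the wild-type protein.
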