Addgene plasmid #146415: pT7-EGFP-C1-HsDCP1a-mut1_G
Purpose: Mammalian Expression of HsDCP1a-mut1
Depositing lab: Elisa Izaurralde. Depositing organization: Max Planck Institute for Developmental Biology. Publication: DCP1 forms asymmetric trimers to assemble into active mRNA decapping complexes in metazoa. Tritschler F, Braun JE, Motz C, Igreja C, Haas G, Truffault V, Izaurralde E, Weichenrieder O. Proc Natl Acad Sci U S A. 2009 Dec 22. 106(51):21591-6. 10.1073/pnas.0909871106 PubMed 19966221.
Backbone
  Vector backbone: Unknown
  Vector type: Mammalian Expression
Growth in bacteria
  Bacterial resistance: Kanamycin, 50 μg/mL
  Growth temperature: 37°C
  Growth strain: DH5alpha
  Copy number: High Copy
Gene/Insert
  Gene/Insert name: HsDCP1a-mut1
  Species: H. sapiens (human)
  Entrez Gene: DCP1A (a.k.a. HSA275986, Nbla00360, SMAD4IP1, SMIF)
  Cloning method: Unknown
Terms and licenses: Academic/Nonprofit Terms; Industry Terms: Not Available to Industry
Depositor comments: Plasmids from this collection were made available to the research community and donated after the lab closed. Please note that the sequence provided by the depositing laboratory may be theoretical/predicted or based on Sanger sequencing results. There may be discrepancies between sequencing results obtained by Addgene and the depositor sequence. If an Addgene verified sequence is not available, please contact before placing your order to request that our lab fully sequence the plasmid.
How to cite: pT7-EGFP-C1-HsDCP1a-mut1_G was a gift from Elisa Izaurralde (Addgene plasmid # 146415 ; http://n2t.net/addgene:146415 ; RRID:Addgene_146415)
